Addgene plasmid #124251: pJV127
Purpose: In vitro transcription plasmid for T7 transcription of Her2 ITD sequence targeted to the endosome. Linearize with SapI.
Depositing lab: Stanley Riddell. Depositing organization: Fred Hutchinson Cancer Center. Publication: Endogenous CD4(+) T Cells Recognize Neoantigens in Lung Cancer Patients, Including Recurrent Oncogenic KRAS and ERBB2 (Her2) Driver Mutations. Veatch JR, Jesernig BL, Kargl J, Fitzgibbon M, Lee SM, Baik C, Martins R, Houghton AM, Riddell SR. Cancer Immunol Res. 2019 Jun;7(6):910-922. doi: 10.1158/2326-6066.CIR-18-0402. Epub 2019 May 1. PubMed 31043415.
Backbone
  Vector backbone: pSK485
  Vector type: in vitro transcription template
Growth in bacteria
  Bacterial resistance: Ampicillin, 100 μg/mL
  Growth temperature: 37°C
  Growth strain: DH5alpha
  Copy number: Unknown
Gene/Insert
  Gene/Insert name: Minigene containing Her2 sequences fused to endosomal targeting sequence of class I MHC
  Species: H. sapiens (human)
  Promoter: T7
  Cloning method: Gibson Cloning
  Sequencing primers: 5′ tgtaaaacgacggccagt
Terms and licenses: Academic/Nonprofit Terms; Industry Terms: Not Available to Industry
How to cite: pJV127 was a gift from Stanley Riddell (Addgene plasmid # 124251 ; http://n2t.net/addgene:124251 ; RRID:Addgene_124251)
