[The description below was written by a language model from this plasmid's Addgene catalogue record and pLannotate feature annotations shown in this document.]
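Description:
pJV127 is a small (about 2.9 kb) bacterial plasmid built on the pSK485 backbone that serves as a template for in vitro transcription rather than as an expression vector in its own right. It is propagated in E. coli using a high-copy ColE1/pUC-type origin and selected with ampicillin through a β-lactamase gene driven by its native promoter. The annotation also picks up short remnants of lacI, an RSF origin, an M13 origin and lacZα. These are fragments left over from the backbone's cloning history and are not expected to be functional.

The payload is a human minigene, assembled by Gibson cloning downstream of a bacteriophage T7 promoter, that encodes Her2 (ERBB2) internal tandem duplication sequence fused to the endosomal targeting sequence of class I MHC. In the feature table the transcribed region appears as two class I HLA-derived fragments (matched to HLA-G and HLA-B) separated by a short unannotated gap, followed by a fragment of the human β-globin polyadenylation region. The Her2 segment itself is not annotated. It may lie in the gap between the HLA-derived pieces, with the upstream piece providing an N-terminal class I portion and the downstream piece the C-terminal trafficking portion, but the record does not spell this out.

Linearizing the plasmid with SapI defines the 3′ end for run-off T7 transcription. The resulting mRNA directs the encoded antigen into the endosomal pathway, which favours processing for MHC class II presentation. According to the associated study, the context is detection of CD4+ T cell responses to neoantigens arising from recurrent driver mutations such as ERBB2 in lung cancer patients.
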