Features (pLannotate 1.2.2; 11 found; start..end, strand, type, name):
     44..91      -  CDS            lacI (fragment): lac repressor; lacI; The lac repressor binds to the lac operator to inhibit transcription in E. coli. This inhibition can be relieved by adding lactose or isopropyl-β-D-thiogalactopyranoside (IPTG).
    128..168     -  rep_origin     RSF ori (fragment): Plasmids containing the RSF 1030 origin of replication can be propagated in E. coli cells that contain additional plasmids with compatible origins.
    246..834     -  rep_origin     ori: high-copy-number ColE1/pMB1/pBR322/pUC origin of replication
   1005..1865    -  CDS            AmpR: β-lactamase; bla; confers resistance to ampicillin, carbenicillin, and related antibiotics
   1866..1970    -  promoter       AmpR promoter: bla
   1996..2127    -  rep_origin     M13 ori (fragment): M13 bacteriophage origin of replication; arrow indicates direction of (+) strand synthesis
   2148..2304    -  CDS            lacZα (fragment): LacZα fragment of β-galactosidase; lacZ fragment
   2340..2358    +  promoter       T7 promoter: promoter for bacteriophage T7 RNA polymerase
   2369..2521    +  CDS            HLA-G (fragment): HLAG_HUMAN - Also known as HLA-6.0, HLAG. Experimental evidence at protein level: Swiss-Prot protein existence level 1. [Isoform 7]: Likely does not bind B2M and presents peptides. From Homo sapiens (Human).
   2549..2713    +  CDS            HLA-B (fragment): HLAB_HUMAN - Also known as HLAB. Experimental evidence at protein level: Swiss-Prot protein existence level 1. Allele B*67:01: Displays peptides sharing a common signature motif, namely a Pro residue at position 2 and Leu anchor residue at the C-terminus. From Homo sapiens (Human).
   2717..2848    +  polyA_signal   β-globin poly(A) (fragment): human β-globin polyadenylation signal
>Addgene plasmid #124251 | pJV127 | addgene full sequence | sequence record 242078 | Addgene NGS Result
CGAAGAGCGACTACTGGCATGCTGGGCCTCATGGGCCTTCCGCTCACTGCCCGCTTTCCAGTCGGGAAAC
CTGTCGTGCCAGCTGCATTAACATGGTCATAGCTGTTTCCTTGCGTATTGGGCGCTCTCCGCTTCCTCGC
TCACTGACTCGCTGCGCTCGGTCGTTCGGGTAAAGCCTGGGGTGCCTAATGAGCAAAAGGCCAGCAAAAG
GCCAGGAACCGTAAAAAGGCCGCGTTGCTGGCGTTTTTCCATAGGCTCCGCCCCCCTGACGAGCATCACA
AAAATCGACGCTCAAGTCAGAGGTGGCGAAACCCGACAGGACTATAAAGATACCAGGCGTTTCCCCCTGG
AAGCTCCCTCGTGCGCTCTCCTGTTCCGACCCTGCCGCTTACCGGATACCTGTCCGCCTTTCTCCCTTCG
GGAAGCGTGGCGCTTTCTCATAGCTCACGCTGTAGGTATCTCAGTTCGGTGTAGGTCGTTCGCTCCAAGC
TGGGCTGTGTGCACGAACCCCCCGTTCAGCCCGACCGCTGCGCCTTATCCGGTAACTATCGTCTTGAGTC
CAACCCGGTAAGACACGACTTATCGCCACTGGCAGCAGCCACTGGTAACAGGATTAGCAGAGCGAGGTAT
GTAGGCGGTGCTACAGAGTTCTTGAAGTGGTGGCCTAACTACGGCTACACTAGAAGAACAGTATTTGGTA
TCTGCGCTCTGCTGAAGCCAGTTACCTTCGGAAAAAGAGTTGGTAGCTCTTGATCCGGCAAACAAACCAC
CGCTGGTAGCGGTGGTTTTTTTGTTTGCAAGCAGCAGATTACGCGCAGAAAAAAAGGATCTCAAGAAGAT
CCTTTGATCTTTTCTACGGGGTCTGACGCTCAGTGGAACGAAAACTCACGTTAAGGGATTTTGGTCATGA
GATTATCAAAAAGGATCTTCACCTAGATCCTTTTAAATTAAAAATGAAGTTTTAAATCAATCTAAAGTAT
ATATGAGTAAACTTGGTCTGACAGTTACCAATGCTTAATCAGTGAGGCACCTATCTCAGCGATCTGTCTA
TTTCGTTCATCCATAGTTGCCTGACTCCCCGTCGTGTAGATAACTACGATACGGGAGGGCTTACCATCTG
GCCCCAGTGCTGCAATGATACCGCGAGAACCACGCTCACCGGCTCCAGATTTATCAGCAATAAACCAGCC
AGCCGGAAGGGCCGAGCGCAGAAGTGGTCCTGCAACTTTATCCGCCTCCATCCAGTCTATTAATTGTTGC
CGGGAAGCTAGAGTAAGTAGTTCGCCAGTTAATAGTTTGCGCAACGTTGTTGCCATTGCTACAGGCATCG
TGGTGTCACGCTCGTCGTTTGGTATGGCTTCATTCAGCTCCGGTTCCCAACGATCAAGGCGAGTTACATG
ATCCCCCATGTTGTGCAAAAAAGCGGTTAGCTCCTTCGGTCCTCCGATCGTTGTCAGAAGTAAGTTGGCC
GCAGTGTTATCACTCATGGTTATGGCAGCACTGCATAATTCTCTTACTGTCATGCCATCCGTAAGATGCT
TTTCTGTGACTGGTGAGTACTCAACCAAGTCATTCTGAGAATAGTGTATGCGGCGACCGAGTTGCTCTTG
CCCGGCGTCAATACGGGATAATACCGCGCCACATAGCAGAACTTTAAAAGTGCTCATCATTGGAAAACGT
TCTTCGGGGCGAAAACTCTCAAGGATCTTACCGCTGTTGAGATCCAGTTCGATGTAACCCACTCGTGCAC
CCAACTGATCTTCAGCATCTTTTACTTTCACCAGCGTTTCTGGGTGAGCAAAAACAGGAAGGCAAAATGC
CGCAAAAAAGGGAATAAGGGCGACACGGAAATGTTGAATACTCATACTCTTCCTTTTTCAATATTATTGA
AGCATTTATCAGGGTTATTGTCTCATGAGCGGATACATATTTGAATGTATTTAGAAAAATAAACAAATAG
GGGTTCCGCGCACATTTCCCCGAAAAGTGCCACCTAAATTGTAAGCGTTAATATTTTGTTAAAATTCGCG
TTAAATTTTTGTTAAATCAGCTCATTTTTTAACCAATAGGCCGAAATCGGCAAAATCCCTTATAAATCAA
AAGAATAGACCGAGATAGGGTTGAGTGGCCGCTACAGGGCGCTCCCATTCGCCATTCAGGCTGCGCAACT
GTTGGGAAGGGCGTTTCGGTGCGGGCCTCTTCGCTATTACGCCAGCTGGCGAAAGGGGGATGTGCTGCAA
GGCGATTAAGTTGGGTAACGCCAGGGTTTTCCCAGTCACGACGTTGTAAAACGACGGCCAGTGAGCGCGA
CGATTGGCGGAAGGCCGTCAAGGCCGCATTAATACGACTCACTATAGGGTTTTCCACCATGCGCGTAACG
GCACCCCGGACACTGCTTCTCCTTTTGTGGGGAGCGGTCGCTCTGACCGAGACTTGGGCCGGATCCTCCC
CTAAGGCAAATAAGGAAATCTTGGACGAGGCATACGTAATGGCTTATGTAATGGCCGGAGTCGGTTCCCC
ATACGTGAGTAGACTCCTCGGAACCGGTATTGTAGGCATCGTGGCAGGCTTGGCTGTTCTGGCCGTTGTC
GTTATCGGCGCAGTTGTGGCCGCCGTCATGTGCCGGCGGAAATCCTCCGGCGGCAAAGGCGGTTCTTACT
CCCAGGCTGCTTGTTCAGATTCTGCCCAGGGGAGTGACGTTTCCTTGACCGCTTAAGCTCGCTTTCTTGC
TGTCCAATTTCTATTAAAGGTTCCTTTGTTCCCTAAGTCCAACTACTAAACTGGGGGATATTATGAAGGG
CCTTGAGCATCTGGATTCTGCCTAATAAAAAACATTTATTTTCATTGCTGCTCTAGATAAAAAAAAAAAA
AAAAAAAAAAAAAAAAAAAAAAAAA
